>Addgene plasmid #78079 | C17orf75 gRNA (BRDN0001487133) | addgene full sequence | sequence record 188944 | Addgene Assembled Sequence
CCCGGGTGCAAAGATGGATAAAGTTTTAAACAGAGAGGAATCTTTGCAGCTAATGGACCTTCTAGGTCTT
GAAAGGAGTGGGAATTGGCTCCGGTGCCCGTCAGTGGGCAGAGCGCACATCGCCCACAGTCCCCGAGAAG
TTGGGGGGAGGGGTCGGCAATTGATCCGGTGCCTAGAGAAGGTGGCGCGGGGTAAACTGGGAAAGTGATG
TCGTGTACTGGCTCCGCCTTTTTCCCGAGGGTGGGGGAGAACCGTATATAAGTGCAGTAGTCGCCGTGAA
CGTTCTTTTTCGCAACGGGTTTGCCGCCAGAACACAGGTAAGTGCCGTGTGTGGTTCCCGCGGGCCTGGC
CTCTTTACGGGTTATGGCCCTTGCGTGCCTTGAATTACTTCCACCTGGCTGCAGTACGTGATTCTTGATC
CCGAGCTTCGGGTTGGAAGTGGGTGGGAGAGTTCGAGGCCTTGCGCTTAAGGAGCCCCTTCGCCTCGTGC
TTGAGTTGAGGCCTGGCCTGGGCGCTGGGGCCGCCGCGTGCGAATCTGGTGGCACCTTCGCGCCTGTCTC
GCTGCTTTCGATAAGTCTCTAGCCATTTAAAATTTTTGATGACCTGCTGCGACGCTTTTTTTCTGGCAAG
ATAGTCTTGTAAATGCGGGCCAAGATCTGCACACTGGTATTTCGGTTTTTGGGGCCGCGGGCGGCGACGG
GGCCCGTGCGTCCCAGCGCACATGTTCGGCGAGGCGGGGCCTGCGAGCGCGGCCACCGAGAATCGGACGG
GGGTAGTCTCAAGCTGGCCGGCCTGCTCTGGTGCCTGGCCTCGCGCCGCCGTGTATCGCCCCGCCCTGGG
CGGCAAGGCTGGCCCGGTCGGCACCAGTTGCGTGAGCGGAAAGATGGCCGCTTCCCGGCCCTGCTGCAGG
GAGCTCAAAATGGAGGACGCGGCGCTCGGGAGAGCGGGCGGGTGAGTCACCCACACAAAGGAAAAGGGCC
TTTCCGTCCTCAGCCGTCGCTTCATGTGACTCCACGGAGTACCGGGCGCCGTCCAGGCACCTCGATTAGT
TCTCGAGCTTTTGGAGTACGTCGTCTTTAGGTTGGGGGGAGGGGTTTTATGCGATGGAGTTTCCCCACAC
TGAGTGGGTGGAGACTGAAGTTAGGCCAGCTTGGCACTTGATGTAATTCTCCTTGGAATTTGCCCTTTTT
GAGTTTGGATCTTGGTTCATTCTCAAGCCTCAGACAGTGGTTCAAAGTTTTTTTCTTCCATTTCAGGTGT
CGTGACGTACGGCCACCATGACCGAGTACAAGCCCACGGTGCGCCTCGCCACCCGCGACGACGTCCCCAG
GGCCGTACGCACCCTCGCCGCCGCGTTCGCCGACTACCCCGCCACGCGCCACACCGTCGATCCGGACCGC
CACATCGAGCGGGTCACCGAGCTGCAAGAACTCTTCCTCACGCGCGTCGGGCTCGACATCGGCAAGGTGT
GGGTCGCGGACGACGGCGCCGCCGTGGCGGTCTGGACCACGCCGGAGAGCGTCGAAGCGGGGGCGGTGTT
CGCCGAGATCGGCCCGCGCATGGCCGAGTTGAGCGGTTCCCGGCTGGCCGCGCAGCAACAGATGGAAGGC
CTCCTGGCGCCGCACCGGCCCAAGGAGCCCGCGTGGTTCCTGGCCACCGTCGGAGTCTCGCCCGACCACC
AGGGCAAGGGTCTGGGCAGCGCCGTCGTGCTCCCCGGAGTGGAGGCGGCCGAGCGCGCCGGGGTGCCCGC
CTTCCTGGAGACCTCCGCGCCCCGCAACCTCCCCTTCTACGAGCGGCTCGGCTTCACCGTCACCGCCGAC
GTCGAGGTGCCCGAAGGACCGCGCACCTGGTGCATGACCCGCAAGCCCGGTGCCTGAACGCGTTAAGTCG
ACAATCAACCTCTGGATTACAAAATTTGTGAAAGATTGACTGGTATTCTTAACTATGTTGCTCCTTTTAC
GCTATGTGGATACGCTGCTTTAATGCCTTTGTATCATGCTATTGCTTCCCGTATGGCTTTCATTTTCTCC
TCCTTGTATAAATCCTGGTTGCTGTCTCTTTATGAGGAGTTGTGGCCCGTTGTCAGGCAACGTGGCGTGG
TGTGCACTGTGTTTGCTGACGCAACCCCCACTGGTTGGGGCATTGCCACCACCTGTCAGCTCCTTTCCGG
GACTTTCGCTTTCCCCCTCCCTATTGCCACGGCGGAACTCATCGCCGCCTGCCTTGCCCGCTGCTGGACA
GGGGCTCGGCTGTTGGGCACTGACAATTCCGTGGTGTTGTCGGGGAAATCATCGTCCTTTCCTTGGCTGC
TCGCCTGTGTTGCCACCTGGATTCTGCGCGGGACGTCCTTCTGCTACGTCCCTTCGGCCCTCAATCCAGC
GGACCTTCCTTCCCGCGGCCTGCTGCCGGCTCTGCGGCCTCTTCCGCGTCTTCGCCTTCGCCCTCAGACG
AGTCGGATCTCCCTTTGGGCCGCCTCCCCGCGTCGACTTTAAGACCAATGACTTACAAGGCAGCTGTAGA
TCTTAGCCACTTTTTAAAAGAAAAGGGGGGACTGGAAGGGCTAATTCACTCCCAACGAAGACAAGATCTG
CTTTTTGCTTGTACTGGGTCTCTCTGGTTAGACCAGATCTGAGCCTGGGAGCTCTCTGGCTAACTAGGGA
ACCCACTGCTTAAGCCTCAATAAAGCTTGCCTTGAGTGCTTCAAGTAGTGTGTGCCCGTCTGTTGTGTGA
CTCTGGTAACTAGAGATCCCTCAGACCCTTTTAGTCAGTGTGGAAAATCTCTAGCAGTACGTATAGTAGT
TCATGTCATCTTATTATTCAGTATTTATAACTTGCAAAGAAATGAATATCAGAGAGTGAGAGGAACTTGT
TTATTGCAGCTTATAATGGTTACAAATAAAGCAATAGCATCACAAATTTCACAAATAAAGCATTTTTTTC
ACTGCATTCTAGTTGTGGTTTGTCCAAACTCATCAATGTATCTTATCATGTCTGGCTCTAGCTATCCCGC
CCCTAACTCCGCCCATCCCGCCCCTAACTCCGCCCAGTTCCGCCCATTCTCCGCCCCATGGCTGACTAAT
TTTTTTTATTTATGCAGAGGCCGAGGCCGCCTCGGCCTCTGAGCTATTCCAGAAGTAGTGAGGAGGCTTT
TTTGGAGGCCTAGGGACGTACCCAATTCGCCCTATAGTGAGTCGTATTACGCGCGCTCACTGGCCGTCGT
TTTACAACGTCGTGACTGGGAAAACCCTGGCGTTACCCAACTTAATCGCCTTGCAGCACATCCCCCTTTC
GCCAGCTGGCGTAATAGCGAAGAGGCCCGCACCGATCGCCCTTCCCAACAGTTGCGCAGCCTGAATGGCG
AATGGG
[124 nt withheld, positions 3367-3490]
C
[91 nt withheld, positions 3492-3582]
A
[49 nt withheld, positions 3584-3632]
CCTTTGACGTTGGAGTCCACGTTCTTT
[37 nt withheld, positions 3660-3696]
ACCCTATCTCGGTCTATTCTTTTGATTTATAAGGGATTTTGCCGATTTCGGCCTATTGGTTAAAAAATGA
GCTGATTTAACAAAAATTTAACGCGAATTTTAACAAAATATTAACGCTTACAATTTAGGTGGCACTTTTC
GGGGAAATGTGCGCGGAACCCCTATTTGTTTATTTTTCTAAATACATTCAAATATGTATCCGCTCATGAG
ACAATAACCCTGATAAATGCTTCAATAATATTGAAAAAGGAAGAGTATGAGTATTCAACATTTCCGTGTC
GCCCTTATTCCCTTTTTTGCGGCATTTTGCCTTCCTGTTTTTGCTCACCCAGAAACGCTGGTGAAAGTAA
AAGATGCTGAAGATCAGTTGGGTGCACGAGTGGGTTACATCGAACTGGATCTCAACAGCGGTAAGATCCT
TGAGAGTTTTCGCCCCGAAGAACGTTTTCCAATGATGAGCACTTTTAAAGTTCTGCTATGTGGCGCGGTA
TTATCCCGTATTGACGCCGGGCAAGAGCAACTCGGTCGCCGCATACACTATTCTCAGAATGACTTGGTTG
AGTACTCACCAGTCACAGAAAAGCATCTTACGGATGGCATGACAGTAAGAGAATTATGCAGTGCTGCCAT
AACCATGAGTGATAACACTGCGGCCAACTTACTTCTGACAACGATCGGAGGACCGAAGGAGCTAACCGCT
TTTTTGCACAACATGGGGGATCATGTAACTCGCCTTGATCGTTGGGAACCGGAGCTGAATGAAGCCATAC
CAAACGACGAGCGTGACACCACGATGCCTGTAGCAATGGCAACAACGTTGCGCAAACTATTAACTGGCGA
ACTACTTACTCTAGCTTCCCGGCAACAATTAATAGACTGGATGGAGGCGGATAAAGTTGCAGGACCACTT
CTGCGCTCGGCCCTTCCGGCTGGCTGGTTTATTGCTGATAAATCTGGAGCCGGTGAGCGTGGGTCTCGCG
GTATCATTGCAGCACTGGGGCCAGATGGTAAGCCCTCCCGTATCGTAGTTATCTACACGACGGGGAGTCA
GGCAACTATGGATGAACGAAATAGACAGATCGCTGAGATAGGTGCCTCACTGATTAAGCATTGGTAACTG
TCAGACCAAGTTTACTCATATATACTTTAGATTGATTTAAAACTTCATTTTTAATTTAAAAGGATCTAGG
TGAAGATCCTTTTTGATAATCTCATGACCAAAATCCCTTAACGTGAGTTTTCGTTCCACTGAGCGTCAGA
CCCCGTAGAAAAGATCAAAGGATCTTCTTGAGATCCTTTTTTTCTGCGCGTAATCTGCTGCTTGCAAACA
AAAAAACCACCGCTACCAGCGGTGGTTTGTTTGCCGGATCAAGAGCTACCAACTCTTTTTCCGAAGGTAA
CTGGCTTCAGCAGAGCGCAGATACCAAATACTGTTCTTCTAGTGTAGCCGTAGTTAGGCCACCACTTCAA
GAACTCTGTAGCACCGCCTACATACCTCGCTCTGCTAATCCTGTTACCAGTGGCTGCTGCCAGTGGCGAT
AAGTCGTGTCTTACCGGGTTGGACTCAAGACGATAGTTACCGGATAAGGCGCAGCGGTCGGGCTGAACGG
GGGGTTCGTGCACACAGCCCAGCTTGGAGCGAACGACCTACACCGAACTGAGATACCTACAGCGTGAGCT
ATGAGAAAGCGCCACGCTTCCCGAAGGGAGAAAGGCGGACAGGTATCCGGTAAGCGGCAGGGTCGGAACA
GGAGAGCGCACGAGGGAGCTTCCAGGGGGAAACGCCTGGTATCTTTATAGTCCTGTCGGGTTTCGCCACC
TCTGACTTGAGCGTCGATTTTTGTGATGCTCGTCAGGGGGGCGGAGCCTATGGAAAAACGCCAGCAACGC
GGCCTTTTTACGGTTCCTGGCCTTTTGCTGGCCTTTTGCTCACATGTTCTTTCCTGCGTTATCCCCTGAT
TCTGTGGATAACCGTATTACCGCCTTTGAGTGAGCTGATACCGCTCGCCGCAGCCGAACGACCGAGCGCA
GCGAGTCAGTGAGCGAGGAAGCGGAAGAGCGCCCAATACGCAAACCGCCTCTCCCCGCGCGTTGGCCGAT
TCATTAATGCAGCTGGCACGACAGGTTTCCCGACTGGAAAGCGGGCAGTGAGCGCAACGCAATTAATGTG
AGTTAGCTCACTCATTAGGCACCCCAGGCTTTACACTTTATGCTTCCGGCTCGTATGTTGTGTGGAATTG
TGAGCGGATAACAATTTCACACAGGAAACAGCTATGACCATGATTACGCCAAGCGCGCAATTAACCCTCA
CTAAAGGGAACAAAAGCTGGAGCTGCAAGCTTAATGTAGTCTTATGCAATACTCTTGTAGTCTTGCAACA
TGGTAACGATGAGTTAGCAACATGCCTTACAAGGAGAGAAAAAGCACCGTGCATGCCGATTGGTGGAAGT
AAGGTGGTACGATCGTGCCTTATTAGGAAGGCAACAGACGGGTCTGACATGGATTGGACGAACCACTGAA
TTGCCGCATTGCAGAGATATTGTATTTAAGTGCCTAGCTCGATACATAAACGGGTCTCTCTGGTTAGACC
AGATCTGAGCCTGGGAGCTCTCTGGCTAACTAGGGAACCCACTGCTTAAGCCTCAATAAAGCTTGCCTTG
AGTGCTTCAAGTAGTGTGTGCCCGTCTGTTGTGTGACTCTGGTAACTAGAGATCCCTCAGACCCTTTTAG
TCAGTGTGGAAAATCTCTAGCAGTGGCGCCCGAACAGGGACTTGAAAGCGAAAGGGAAACCAGAGGAGCT
CTCTCGACGCAGGACTCGGCTTGCTGAAGCGCGCACGGCAAGAGGCGAGGGGCGGCGACTGGTGAGTACG
CCAAAAATTTTGACTAGCGGAGGCTAGAAGGAGAGAGATGGGTGCGAGAGCGTCAGTATTAAGCGGGGGA
GAATTAGATCGCGATGGGAAAAAATTCGGTTAAGGCCAGGGGGAAAGAAAAAATATAAATTAAAACATAT
AGTATGGGCAAGCAGGGAGCTAGAACGATTCGCAGTTAATCCTGGCCTGTTAGAAACATCAGAAGGCTGT
AGACAAATACTGGGACAGCTACAACCATCCCTTCAGACAGGATCAGAAGAACTTAGATCATTATATAATA
CAGTAGCAACCCTCTATTGTGTGCATCAAAGGATAGAGATAAAAGACACCAAGGAAGCTTTAGACAAGAT
AGAGGAAGAGCAAAACAAAAGTAAGACCACCGCACAGCAAGCGGCCGCTGATCTTCAGACCTGGAGGAGG
AGATATGAGGGACAATTGGAGAAGTGAATTATATAAATATAAAGTAGTAAAAATTGAACCATTAGGAGTA
GCACCCACCAAGGCAAAGAGAAGAGTGGTGCAGAGAGAAAAAAGAGCAGTGGGAATAGGAGCTTTGTTCC
TTGGGTTCTTGGGAGCAGCAGGAAGCACTATGGGCGCAGCGTCAATGACGCTGACGGTACAGGCCAGACA
ATTATTGTCTGGTATAGTGCAGCAGCAGAACAATTTGCTGAGGGCTATTGAGGCGCAACAGCATCTGTTG
CAACTCACAGTCTGGGGCATCAAGCAGCTCCAGGCAAGAATCCTGGCTGTGGAAAGATACCTAAAGGATC
AACAGCTCCTGGGGATTTGGGGTTGCTCTGGAAAACTCATTTGCACCACTGCTGTGCCTTGGAATGCTAG
TTGGAGTAATAAATCTCTGGAACAGATTTGGAATCACACGACCTGGATGGAGTGGGACAGAGAAATTAAC
AATTACACAAGCTTAATACACTCCTTAATTGAAGAATCGCAAAACCAGCAAGAAAAGAATGAACAAGAAT
TATTGGAATTAGATAAATGGGCAAGTTTGTGGAATTGGTTTAACATAACAAATTGGCTGTGGTATATAAA
ATTATTCATAATGATAGTAGGAGGCTTGGTAGGTTTAAGAATAGTTTTTGCTGTACTTTCTATAGTGAAT
AGAGTTAGGCAGGGATATTCACCATTATCGTTTCAGACCCACCTCCCAACCCCGAGGGGACCCAGAGAGG
GCCTATTTCCCATGATTCCTTCATATTTGCATATACGATACAAGGCTGTTAGAGAGATAATTAGAATTAA
TTTGACTGTAAACACAAAGATATTAGTACAAAATACGTGACGTAGAAAGTAATAATTTCTTGGGTAGTTT
GCAGTTTTAAAATTATGTTTTAAAATGGACTATCATATGCTTACCGTAACTTGAAAGTATTTCGATTTCT
TGGCTTTATATATCTTGTGGAAAGGACGAAACACCGTAGATTGGCACAGCAACGAGGTTTTAGAGCTAGA
AATAGCAAGTTAAAATAAGGCTAGTCCGTTATCAACTTGAAAAAGTGGCACCGAGTCGGTGCTTTTTTAA
GCTTGGCGTAACTAGATCTTGAGACAAATGGCAGTATTCATCCACAATTTTAAAAGAAAAGGGGGGATTG
GGGGGTACAGTGCAGGGGAAAGAATAGTAGACATAATAGCAACAGACATACAAACTAAAGAATTACAAAA
ACAAATTACAAAAATTCAAAATTTTCGGGTTTATTACAGGGACAGCAGAGATCCACTTTGGCGCCGGCTC
GAGGGGG
Features (pLannotate 1.2.2; 29 found; start..end, strand, type, name):
     14..80      +  CDS            small t antigen (fragment): SV40 (simian virus 40) small t antigen
    106..317     +  promoter       EF-1α core promoter: core promoter for human elongation factor EF-1α
    318..1256    +  intron         EF-1α intron A: intron upstream of the start codon of human EF-1α
   1278..1877    +  CDS            PuroR (fragment): puromycin N-acetyltransferase; pac from Streptomyces; confers resistance to puromycin
   1893..2481    +  misc_feature   WPRE: woodchuck hepatitis virus posttranscriptional regulatory element
   2532..2551    +  misc_feature   cPPT/CTS (fragment): central polypurine tract and central termination sequence of HIV-1
   2553..2786    +  LTR            3' LTR (ΔU3): self-inactivating 3' long terminal repeat (LTR) from HIV-1
   2864..2985    +  polyA_signal   SV40 poly(A) signal: SV40 polyadenylation signal
   3025..3160    +  rep_origin     SV40 ori: SV40 origin of replication
   3181..3199    -  promoter       T7 promoter: promoter for bacteriophage T7 RNA polymerase
   3207..3362    +  CDS            lacZα (fragment): LacZα fragment of β-galactosidase; lacZ fragment
   3367..3795    +  rep_origin     f1 ori (sequence partly withheld): f1 bacteriophage origin of replication; arrow indicates direction of (+) strand synthesis
   3848..3952    +  promoter       AmpR promoter: bla
   3953..4813    +  CDS            AmpR: β-lactamase; bla; confers resistance to ampicillin, carbenicillin, and related antibiotics
   4984..5572    +  rep_origin     ori: high-copy-number ColE1/pMB1/pBR322/pUC origin of replication
   5755..5847    +  CDS            lacI (fragment): lac repressor; lacI; The lac repressor binds to the lac operator to inhibit transcription in E. coli. This inhibition can be relieved by adding lactose or isopropyl-β-D-thiogalactopyranoside (IPTG).
   5860..5881    +  protein_bind   CAP binding site: CAP binding activates transcription in the presence of cAMP. E. coli catabolite activator protein
   5896..5926    +  promoter       lac promoter: promoter for the E. coli lac operon
   5934..5950    +  protein_bind   lac operator: The lac repressor binds to the lac operator to inhibit transcription in E. coli. This inhibition can be relieved by adding lactose or isopropyl-β-D-thiogalactopyranoside (IPTG). lac repressor encoded by lacI
   5995..6013    +  promoter       T3 promoter: promoter for bacteriophage T3 RNA polymerase
   6041..6267    +  promoter       RSV promoter: Rous sarcoma virus enhancer/promoter
   6268..6448    +  LTR            5' LTR (truncated): truncated 5' long terminal repeat (LTR) from HIV-1
   6495..6620    +  misc_feature   HIV-1 Ψ: packaging signal of human immunodeficiency virus type 1
   6604..6967    +  CDS            HIV-1 gag (fragment): gag protein from human immunodeficiency virus 1; gag
   7113..7346    +  misc_feature   RRE: The Rev response element (RRE) of HIV-1 allows for Rev-dependent mRNA export from the nucleus to the cytoplasm.
   7723..7749    +  CDS            Rev (fragment): human immunodeficiency virus 1 (HIV-1) Rev protein; rev; enhances nuclear export of unspliced and incompletely spliced viral mRNAs
   7753..7993    +  promoter       U6 promoter: RNA polymerase III promoter for human U6 snRNA
   8023..8098    +  misc_RNA       gRNA scaffold: guide RNA scaffold for the Streptococcus pyogenes CRISPR/Cas9 system
   8154..8271    +  misc_feature   cPPT/CTS: central polypurine tract and central termination sequence of HIV-1
