[The description below was written by a language model from this plasmid's Addgene catalogue record and pLannotate feature annotations shown in this document.]
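Description:
C17orf75 gRNA (BRDN0001487133) is a third-generation lentiviral guide RNA plasmid built on the lentiGuide-Puro backbone and designed to target the human gene C17orf75 (also known as NJMU-R1), with the guide designed against a single RefSeq transcript. It is propagated in E. coli as a high-copy plasmid through a ColE1/pUC-type origin and is selected with ampicillin via the β-lactamase gene. The 8.3 kb assembled sequence also carries an f1 origin, an SV40 origin and poly(A) signal, and remnants of lac and phage promoter elements from the cloning backbone.

The lentiviral transfer cassette begins with an RSV promoter fused to a truncated HIV-1 5' LTR, which makes genomic RNA production Tat-independent. It continues through the Ψ packaging signal, a partial gag sequence, the Rev response element and a cPPT/CTS, and ends in a self-inactivating ΔU3 3' LTR. Within this unit, a human U6 RNA polymerase III promoter drives the 20-nt spacer fused to the Streptococcus pyogenes Cas9 guide RNA scaffold. A separate EF-1α promoter, annotated as the core promoter plus intron A, expresses puromycin N-acetyltransferase for selection of transduced mammalian cells, and a WPRE downstream enhances transcript expression.

The plasmid does not encode Cas9, so it is meant to be used with a separate Cas9 lentiviral vector or in cells that already express Cas9, in order to disrupt C17orf75. The depositor comments link it to a human kinome gRNA library that applies optimized sgRNA design rules.
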