Addgene plasmid #78079: C17orf75 gRNA (BRDN0001487133)
Purpose: 3rd generation lentiviral gRNA plasmid targeting human C17orf75
Depositing lab: John Doench & David Root. Depositing organization: Broad Institute. Publication: Optimized sgRNA design to maximize activity and minimize off-target effects of CRISPR-Cas9. Doench JG, Fusi N, Sullender M, Hegde M, Vaimberg EW, Donovan KF, Smith I, Tothova Z, Wilen C, Orchard R, Virgin HW, Listgarten J, Root DE. Nat Biotechnol. 2016 Jan 18. doi: 10.1038/nbt.3437. PubMed 26780180.
Backbone
  Vector backbone: lentiGuide-Puro
  Backbone manufacturer: Zhang Lab (Addgene plasmid # 52963)
  Vector type: Mammalian Expression, Lentiviral, CRISPR
  Selectable markers: Puromycin
Growth in bacteria
  Bacterial resistance: Ampicillin, 100 μg/mL
  Growth temperature: 37°C
  Growth strain: DH5alpha
  Copy number: High Copy
Gene/Insert
  Gene/Insert name: C17orf75 (alt names: C17orf75; NM_022344.3)
  gRNA/shRNA sequence: TAGATTGGCACAGCAACGAG
  Species: H. sapiens (human)
  Entrez Gene: C17orf75 (a.k.a. NJMU-R1)
  Promoter: hU6
  Cloning method: Unknown
  Sequencing primers: 5′ U6-F; 3′ pS2-R
Terms and licenses: Academic/Nonprofit Terms; Industry Terms: Not Available to Industry
Depositor comments: The gRNA was designed to target the following Genbank reference sequence(s): NM_022344.3. Note that this plasmid does NOT contain Cas9. It should be used in conjunction with lentiCas9-Blast (Addgene #52962) or otherwise with cell lines already expressing Cas9. Browse the full kinome gRNA library at http://www.addgene.org/pooled-library/broadgpp-human-kinome/ or visit http://www.broadinstitute.org/rnai/public/ for detailed protocols and information.
How to cite: C17orf75 gRNA (BRDN0001487133) was a gift from John Doench & David Root (Addgene plasmid # 78079 ; http://n2t.net/addgene:78079 ; RRID:Addgene_78079)
