>Addgene plasmid #78079 | C17orf75 gRNA (BRDN0001487133) | depositor partial sequence | sequence record 145538 | Target Sequence
TAGATTGGCACAGCAACGAG
