>Addgene plasmid #78079 | C17orf75 gRNA (BRDN0001487133) | addgene partial sequence | sequence record 188943 | hU6-F
AGAAAGTAATAATTTCTTGGGTAGCTTTGCAGCTTTTAAAATTATGTTTTAAAATGGACTATCATATGCT
TACCGTAACTTGAAAGTATTTCGATTTCTTGGCTTTATATATCTTGTGGAAAGGACGAAACACCGTAGAT
TGGCACAGCAACGAGGTTTTAGAGCTAGAAATAGCAAGTTAAAATAAGGCTAGTCCGTTATCAACTTGAA
AAAGTGGCACCGAGTCGGTGCTTTTTTAAGCTTGGCGTAACTAGATCTTGAGACAAATGGCAGTATTCAT
CCACAATTTTAAAAGAAAAGGGGGGATTGGGGGGTACAGTGCAGGGGAAAGAATAGTAGACATAATAGCA
ACAGACATACAAACTAAAGAATTACAAAAACAAATTACAAAAATTCAAAATTTTCGGGTTTATTACAGGG
ACAGCAGAGATCCACTTTGGCGCCGGCTCGAGGGGGCCCGGGTGCAAAGATGGATAAAGTTTTAAACAGA
GAGGAATCTTTGCAGCTAATGGACCTTCTAGGTCTTGAAAGGAGTGGGAATTGGCTCCGGTGCCCGTCAG
TGGGCAGAGC
